Addgene plasmid #226108: p-att-ef1a-MS2-RecT-dCas9-BSD
Purpose: Using ef-1a promoter, expresses dCas9 and RecT protein that intended to be tethered via MS2 gRNA hairpin to dCas9, and Blasticidin selection
Depositing lab: George Church. Depositing organization: Harvard Medical School. Publication: Plasmid2MC: efficient cell-free generation of high-purity minicircle DNA for genome editing in mammalian cells. Oliynyk RT, Mahas A, Karpinski E, Church GM. Commun Biol. 2025 Dec 16;8(1):1778. doi: 10.1038/s42003-025-09157-7. PubMed 41402634.
Backbone
  Vector backbone: p-dCas9-SSAP-MS2-BB_BbsI (Addgene #183826)
  Backbone manufacturer: Le Cong
  Vector type: Mammalian Expression, CRISPR
  Selectable markers: Blasticidin
Growth in bacteria
  Bacterial resistance: Ampicillin, 100 μg/mL
  Growth temperature: 37°C
  Growth strain: DH5alpha
  Copy number: High Copy
Gene/Insert
  Gene/Insert name: BSD (alt name: Blasticidin S deaminase)
  Species: Synthetic
  Insert size (bp): 396
Terms and licenses: Academic/Nonprofit Terms; Industry Terms: Not Available to Industry
Depositor comments: All inserts were synthetically produced by Twist Bio. Please visit https://doi.org/10.1101/2024.07.08.602524 for bioRxiv preprint.
How to cite: p-att-ef1a-MS2-RecT-dCas9-BSD was a gift from George Church (Addgene plasmid # 226108 ; http://n2t.net/addgene:226108 ; RRID:Addgene_226108)
