[The description below was written by a language model from this plasmid's Addgene catalogue record and pLannotate feature annotations shown in this document.]
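Description:
p-att-ef1a-MS2-RecT-dCas9-BSD is a mammalian expression and CRISPR plasmid of about 10.4 kb, built on the p-dCas9-SSAP-MS2-BB_BbsI backbone. It is propagated in E. coli as a high-copy plasmid through a ColE1/pUC-type origin with ampicillin resistance (AmpR under its own bla promoter). An f1 phage origin and small bom and rop remnants are also present in the bacterial portion.

The payload is a single EF-1α promoter-driven transcription unit, preceded by a short SV40 promoter fragment and terminated by a bGH polyadenylation signal. Reading downstream, it encodes the MS2 bacteriophage coat protein followed by E. coli RecT, a single-strand annealing protein that promotes pairing of complementary single-stranded DNA. Next come Streptococcus pyogenes Cas9 (nuclease-dead dCas9 according to the record, although the annotation labels it simply Cas9) with a nucleoplasmin nuclear localization signal, and finally the synthetic 396 bp blasticidin S deaminase gene for selection of transfected cells. The table does not annotate the linkers or any separating peptides between these coding regions, nor any guide RNA cassette. The stated design is that the MS2 coat protein binds MS2 hairpins carried on a guide RNA, which tethers RecT to dCas9 at the target site without a double-strand break.

The expression cassette is flanked by φC31 integrase attB and attP sites. Recombination between them would excise the bacterial backbone, consistent with the associated publication on cell-free generation of minicircle DNA for genome editing in mammalian cells.
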