Features (pLannotate 1.2.2; 17 found; start..end, strand, type, name):
      1..589     +  rep_origin     ori: high-copy-number ColE1/pMB1/pBR322/pUC origin of replication
    664..697     +  protein_bind   attB: minimal attB site for the φC31 integrase (Groth et al., 2000) phage φC31 integrase
    728..805     +  promoter       SV40 promoter (fragment): SV40 enhancer and early promoter
    806..1984    +  promoter       EF-1α promoter: strong constitutive promoter for human elongation factor EF-1α
   1997..2386    +  CDS            CAPSD_BPMS2: Experimental evidence at protein level: Swiss-Prot protein existence level 1. Acts as a translational repressor of viral replicase synthesis late in infection. This latter function is the result of capsid protein interaction with an RNA hairpin which contains the replicase ribosome-binding site. From Escherichia phage MS2 (Bacteriophage MS2).
   2498..3304    +  CDS            recT: RECT_ECOLI - Experimental evidence at protein level: Swiss-Prot protein existence level 1. Binds to single-stranded DNA and also promotes the renaturation of complementary single-stranded DNA. Function in recombination. Has a function similar to that of lambda RedB. From Escherichia coli (strain K12).
   3533..7633    +  CDS            Cas9: Cas9 (Csn1) endonuclease from the Streptococcus pyogenes Type II CRISPR/Cas system generates RNA-guided double strand breaks in DNA
   7634..7681    +  CDS            nucleoplasmin NLS: bipartite nuclear localization signal from nucleoplasmin
   7748..8146    +  CDS            BSD: blasticidin S deaminase; Aspergillus terreus BSD; confers resistance to blasticidin
   8180..8291    +  polyA_signal   bGH poly(A) signal: bovine growth hormone polyadenylation signal
   8419..8458    +  protein_bind   phage φC31 attP (fragment): attachment site of phage φC31 phage φC31 integrase
   8476..8527    -  misc_feature   bom (fragment): basis of mobility region from pBR322
   8546..9001    +  rep_origin     f1 ori (sequence partly withheld): f1 bacteriophage origin of replication; arrow indicates direction of (+) strand synthesis
   9002..9051    -  misc_feature   bom (fragment): basis of mobility region from pBR322
   9153..9188    -  CDS            rop (fragment): Rop protein, which maintains plasmids at low copy number; rop
   9283..9387    +  promoter       AmpR promoter: bla
   9388..10248   +  CDS            AmpR: β-lactamase; bla; confers resistance to ampicillin, carbenicillin, and related antibiotics
>Addgene plasmid #226108 | p-att-ef1a-MS2-RecT-dCas9-BSD | addgene full sequence | sequence record 454995 | Addgene NGS Result
TTGAGATCCTTTTTTTCTGCGCGTAATCTGCTGCTTGCAAACAAAAAAACCACCGCTACCAGCGGTGGTT
TGTTTGCCGGATCAAGAGCTACCAACTCTTTTTCCGAAGGTAACTGGCTTCAGCAGAGCGCAGATACCAA
ATACTGTTCTTCTAGTGTAGCCGTAGTTAGGCCACCACTTCAAGAACTCTGTAGCACCGCCTACATACCT
CGCTCTGCTAATCCTGTTACCAGTGGCTGCTGCCAGTGGCGATAAGTCGTGTCTTACCGGGTTGGACTCA
AGACGATAGTTACCGGATAAGGCGCAGCGGTCGGGCTGAACGGGGGGTTCGTGCACACAGCCCAGCTTGG
AGCGAACGACCTACACCGAACTGAGATACCTACAGCGTGAGCTATGAGAAAGCGCCACGCTTCCCGAAGG
GAGAAAGGCGGACAGGTATCCGGTAAGCGGCAGGGTCGGAACAGGAGAGCGCACGAGGGAGCTTCCAGGG
GGAAACGCCTGGTATCTTTATAGTCCTGTCGGGTTTCGCCACCTCTGACTTGAGCGTCGATTTTTGTGAT
GCTCGTCAGGGGGGCGGAGCCTATGGAAAAACGCCAGCAACGCGGCCTTTTTACGGTTCCTGGCCTTTTG
CTGGCCTTTTGCTCACGAGACTCAGCGGCCGCGGTGCCAGGGCGTGCCCTTGGGCTCCCCGGGCGCGACT
AGTGAATTCAGATCTGATATCTCTGTCGGTGTGGAAAGTCCCCAGGCTCCCCAGCAGGCAGAAGTATGCA
AAGCATGCATCTCAATTAGTCAGCAACCATAGTCCGGCTCCGGTGCCCGTCAGTGGGCAGAGCGCACATC
GCCCACAGTCCCCGAGAAGTTGGGGGGAGGGGTCGGCAATTGAACCGGTGCCTAGAGAAGGTGGCGCGGG
GTAAACTGGGAAAGTGATGTCGTGTACTGGCTCCGCCTTTTTCCCGAGGGTGGGGGAGAACCGTATATAA
GTGCAGTAGTCGCCGTGAACGTTCTTTTTCGCAACGGGTTTGCCGCCAGAACACAGGTAAGTGCCGTGTG
TGGTTCCCGCGGGCCTGGCCTCTTTACGGGTTATGGCCCTTGCGTGCCTTGAATTACTTCCACCTGGCTG
CAGTACGTGATTCTTGATCCCGAGCTTCGGGTTGGAAGTGGGTGGGAGAGTTCGAGGCCTTGCGCTTAAG
GAGCCCCTTCGCCTCGTGCTTGAGTTGAGGCCTGGCCTGGGCGCTGGGGCCGCCGCGTGCGAATCTGGTG
GCACCTTCGCGCCTGTCTCGCTGCTTTCGATAAGTCTCTAGCCATTTAAAATTTTTGATGACCTGCTGCG
ACGCTTTTTTTCTGGCAAGATAGTCTTGTAAATGCGGGCCAAGATCTGCACACTGGTATTTCGGTTTTTG
GGGCCGCGGGCGGCGACGGGGCCCGTGCGTCCCAGCGCACATGTTCGGCGAGGCGGGGCCTGCGAGCGCG
GCCACCGAGAATCGGACGGGGGTAGTCTCAAGCTGGCCGGCCTGCTCTGGTGCCTGGCCTCGCGCCGCCG
TGTATCGCCCCGCCCTGGGCGGCAAGGCTGGCCCGGTCGGCACCAGTTGCGTGAGCGGAAAGATGGCCGC
TTCCCGGCCCTGCTGCAGGGAGCTCAAAATGGAGGACGCGGCGCTCGGGAGAGCGGGCGGGTGAGTCACC
CACACAAAGGAAAAGGGCCTTTCCGTCCTCAGCCGTCGCTTCATGTGACTCCACGGAGTACCGGGCGCCG
TCCAGGCACCTCGATTAGTTCTCGAGCTTTTGGAGTACGTCGTCTTTAGGTTGGGGGGAGGGGTTTTATG
CGATGGAGTTTCCCCACACTGAGTGGGTGGAGACTGAAGTTAGGCCAGCTTGGCACTTGATGTAATTCTC
CTTGGAATTTGCCCTTTTTGAGTTTGGATCTTGGTTCATTCTCAAGCCTCAGACAGTGGTTCAAAGTTTT
TTTCTTCCATTTCAGGTGTCGTGACGTACGGCCACCATGGCTTCAAACTTTACTCAGTTCGTGCTCGTGG
ACAATGGTGGGACAGGGGATGTGACAGTGGCTCCTTCTAATTTCGCTAATGGGGTGGCAGAGTGGATCAG
CTCCAACTCACGGAGCCAGGCCTACAAGGTGACATGCAGCGTCAGGCAGTCTAGTGCCCAGAAGAGAAAG
TATACCATCAAGGTGGAGGTCCCCAAAGTGGCTACCCAGACAGTGGGCGGAGTCGAACTGCCTGTCGCCG
CTTGGAGGTCCTACCTGAACATGGAGCTCACTATCCCAATTTTCGCTACCAATTCTGACTGTGAACTCAT
CGTGAAGGCAATGCAGGGGCTCCTCAAAGACGGTAATCCTATCCCTTCCGCCATCGCCGCTAACTCAGGT
ATCTACAGCGCTTCCGGAGGATCTAGCGGAGGCTCCTCTGGCTCTGAGACACCTGGCACAAGCGAGAGCG
CAACACCTGAAAGCAGCGGGGGCAGCAGCGGGGGGTCAGGAGGATCCATGACAAAACAACCTCCAATAGC
AAAAGCTGATCTGCAGAAAACCCAGGGCAATAGAGCCCCTGCTGCTGTGAAGAATAGTGACGTGATTAGC
TTCATCAACCAGCCTAGCATGAAGGAGCAGCTGGCCGCCGCCCTGCCTCGCCACATGACCGCAGAGCGGA
TGATTCGGATCGCTACAACCGAGATCAGAAAAGTGCCCGCTCTGGGGAACTGTGATACCATGTCTTTCGT
GAGCGCCATTGTGCAGTGTAGCCAGCTGGGCCTGGAGCCCGGAAGTGCCCTGGGCCACGCCTACCTGCTG
CCCTTCGGCAACAAGAACGAGAAATCCGGTAAAAAGAACGTGCAGCTGATCATCGGTTATAGAGGTATGA
TCGATCTGGCTCGGCGGTCCGGCCAAATCGCCAGCCTGTCTGCCAGGGTGGTGAGAGAGGGCGACGAGTT
CAGCTTTGAGTTTGGCCTGGACGAAAAGTTGATCCATCGGCCCGGAGAGAACGAGGACGCCCCTGTCACC
CACGTGTATGCCGTGGCTAGACTGAAGGACGGCGGTACACAGTTCGAAGTTATGACCCGGAAGCAGATCG
AACTGGTGAGGTCCCTGTCCAAGGCCGGCAATAACGGGCCCTGGGTGACCCACTGGGAAGAAATGGCCAA
GAAAACCGCCATTAGACGCCTGTTCAAGTACCTGCCCGTGTCCATTGAGATTCAGAGGGCCGTGTCTATG
GATGAGAAAGAGCCCCTGACCATCGACCCTGCTGACAGCAGCGTGCTGACCGGCGAGTACTCTGTGATTG
ACAATTCTGAGGAGTCTGGTGGTTCTCCTAAGAAAAAGAGGAAGGTGGAATTCGGCAGTGGAGAGGGCAG
AGGAAGTCTGCTAACATGCGGTGACGTGGAGGAGAATCCCGGCCCTGCTAGCATGGACTATAAGGACCAC
GACGGAGACTACAAGGATCATGATATTGATTACAAAGACGATGACGATAAGATGGCCCCAAAGAAGAAGC
GGAAGGTCGGTATCCACGGAGTCCCAGCAGCCGACAAGAAGTACAGCATCGGCCTGGCCATCGGCACCAA
CTCTGTGGGCTGGGCCGTGATCACCGACGAGTACAAGGTGCCCAGCAAGAAATTCAAGGTGCTGGGCAAC
ACCGACCGGCACAGCATCAAGAAGAACCTGATCGGAGCCCTGCTGTTCGACAGCGGCGAAACAGCCGAGG
CCACCCGGCTGAAGAGAACCGCCAGAAGAAGATACACCAGACGGAAGAACCGGATCTGCTATCTGCAAGA
GATCTTCAGCAACGAGATGGCCAAGGTGGACGACAGCTTCTTCCACAGACTGGAAGAGTCCTTCCTGGTG
GAAGAGGATAAGAAGCACGAGCGGCACCCCATCTTCGGCAACATCGTGGACGAGGTGGCCTACCACGAGA
AGTACCCCACCATCTACCACCTGAGAAAGAAACTGGTGGACAGCACCGACAAGGCCGACCTGCGGCTGAT
CTATCTGGCCCTGGCCCACATGATCAAGTTCCGGGGCCACTTCCTGATCGAGGGCGACCTGAACCCCGAC
AACAGCGACGTGGACAAGCTGTTCATCCAGCTGGTGCAGACCTACAACCAGCTGTTCGAGGAAAACCCCA
TCAACGCCAGCGGCGTGGACGCCAAGGCCATCCTGTCTGCCAGACTGAGCAAGAGCAGACGGCTGGAAAA
TCTGATCGCCCAGCTGCCCGGCGAGAAGAAGAATGGCCTGTTCGGCAACCTGATTGCCCTGAGCCTGGGC
CTGACCCCCAACTTCAAGAGCAACTTCGACCTGGCCGAGGATGCCAAACTGCAGCTGAGCAAGGACACCT
ACGACGACGACCTGGACAACCTGCTGGCCCAGATCGGCGACCAGTACGCCGACCTGTTTCTGGCCGCCAA
GAACCTGTCCGACGCCATCCTGCTGAGCGACATCCTGAGAGTGAACACCGAGATCACCAAGGCCCCCCTG
AGCGCCTCTATGATCAAGAGATACGACGAGCACCACCAGGACCTGACCCTGCTGAAAGCTCTCGTGCGGC
AGCAGCTGCCTGAGAAGTACAAAGAGATTTTCTTCGACCAGAGCAAGAACGGCTACGCCGGCTACATTGA
CGGCGGAGCCAGCCAGGAAGAGTTCTACAAGTTCATCAAGCCCATCCTGGAAAAGATGGACGGCACCGAG
GAACTGCTCGTGAAGCTGAACAGAGAGGACCTGCTGCGGAAGCAGCGGACCTTCGACAACGGCAGCATCC
CCCACCAGATCCACCTGGGAGAGCTGCACGCCATTCTGCGGCGGCAGGAAGATTTTTACCCATTCCTGAA
GGACAACCGGGAAAAGATCGAGAAGATCCTGACCTTCCGCATCCCCTACTACGTGGGCCCTCTGGCCAGG
GGAAACAGCAGATTCGCCTGGATGACCAGAAAGAGCGAGGAAACCATCACCCCCTGGAACTTCGAGGAAG
TGGTGGACAAGGGCGCTTCCGCCCAGAGCTTCATCGAGCGGATGACCAACTTCGATAAGAACCTGCCCAA
CGAGAAGGTGCTGCCCAAGCACAGCCTGCTGTACGAGTACTTCACCGTGTATAACGAGCTGACCAAAGTG
AAATACGTGACCGAGGGAATGAGAAAGCCCGCCTTCCTGAGCGGCGAGCAGAAAAAGGCCATCGTGGACC
TGCTGTTCAAGACCAACCGGAAAGTGACCGTGAAGCAGCTGAAAGAGGACTACTTCAAGAAAATCGAGTG
CTTCGACTCCGTGGAAATCTCCGGCGTGGAAGATCGGTTCAACGCCTCCCTGGGCACATACCACGATCTG
CTGAAAATTATCAAGGACAAGGACTTCCTGGACAATGAGGAAAACGAGGACATTCTGGAAGATATCGTGC
TGACCCTGACACTGTTTGAGGACAGAGAGATGATCGAGGAACGGCTGAAAACCTATGCCCACCTGTTCGA
CGACAAAGTGATGAAGCAGCTGAAGCGGCGGAGATACACCGGCTGGGGCAGGCTGAGCCGGAAGCTGATC
AACGGCATCCGGGACAAGCAGTCCGGCAAGACAATCCTGGATTTCCTGAAGTCCGACGGCTTCGCCAACA
GAAACTTCATGCAGCTGATCCACGACGACAGCCTGACCTTTAAAGAGGACATCCAGAAAGCCCAGGTGTC
CGGCCAGGGCGATAGCCTGCACGAGCACATTGCCAATCTGGCCGGCAGCCCCGCCATTAAGAAGGGCATC
CTGCAGACAGTGAAGGTGGTGGACGAGCTCGTGAAAGTGATGGGCCGGCACAAGCCCGAGAACATCGTGA
TCGAAATGGCCAGAGAGAATCAGACCACCCAGAAGGGACAGAAGAACAGCCGCGAGAGAATGAAGCGGAT
CGAAGAGGGCATCAAAGAGCTGGGCAGCCAGATCCTGAAAGAACACCCCGTGGAAAACACCCAGCTGCAG
AACGAGAAGCTGTACCTGTACTACCTGCAGAATGGGCGGGATATGTACGTGGACCAGGAACTGGACATCA
ACCGGCTGTCCGACTACGATGTGGACGCCATCGTGCCTCAGAGCTTTCTGAAGGACGACTCCATCGACAA
CAAGGTGCTGACCAGAAGCGACAAGAACCGGGGCAAGAGCGACAACGTGCCCTCCGAAGAGGTCGTGAAG
AAGATGAAGAACTACTGGCGGCAGCTGCTGAACGCCAAGCTGATTACCCAGAGAAAGTTCGACAATCTGA
CCAAGGCCGAGAGAGGCGGCCTGAGCGAACTGGATAAGGCCGGCTTCATCAAGAGACAGCTGGTGGAAAC
CCGGCAGATCACAAAGCACGTGGCACAGATCCTGGACTCCCGGATGAACACTAAGTACGACGAGAATGAC
AAGCTGATCCGGGAAGTGAAAGTGATCACCCTGAAGTCCAAGCTGGTGTCCGATTTCCGGAAGGATTTCC
AGTTTTACAAAGTGCGCGAGATCAACAACTACCACCACGCCCACGACGCCTACCTGAACGCCGTCGTGGG
AACCGCCCTGATCAAAAAGTACCCTAAGCTGGAAAGCGAGTTCGTGTACGGCGACTACAAGGTGTACGAC
GTGCGGAAGATGATCGCCAAGAGCGAGCAGGAAATCGGCAAGGCTACCGCCAAGTACTTCTTCTACAGCA
ACATCATGAACTTTTTCAAGACCGAGATTACCCTGGCCAACGGCGAGATCCGGAAGCGGCCTCTGATCGA
GACAAACGGCGAAACCGGGGAGATCGTGTGGGATAAGGGCCGGGATTTTGCCACCGTGCGGAAAGTGCTG
AGCATGCCCCAAGTGAATATCGTGAAAAAGACCGAGGTGCAGACAGGCGGCTTCAGCAAAGAGTCTATCC
TGCCCAAGAGGAACAGCGATAAGCTGATCGCCAGAAAGAAGGACTGGGACCCTAAGAAGTATGGCGGCTT
CGACAGCCCCACCGTGGCCTATTCTGTGCTGGTGGTGGCCAAAGTGGAAAAGGGCAAGTCCAAGAAACTG
AAGAGTGTGAAAGAGCTGCTGGGGATCACCATCATGGAAAGAAGCAGCTTCGAGAAGAATCCCATCGACT
TTCTGGAAGCCAAGGGCTACAAAGAAGTGAAAAAGGACCTGATCATCAAGCTGCCTAAGTACTCCCTGTT
CGAGCTGGAAAACGGCCGGAAGAGAATGCTGGCCTCTGCCGGCGAACTGCAGAAGGGAAACGAACTGGCC
CTGCCCTCCAAATATGTGAACTTCCTGTACCTGGCCAGCCACTATGAGAAGCTGAAGGGCTCCCCCGAGG
ATAATGAGCAGAAACAGCTGTTTGTGGAACAGCACAAGCACTACCTGGACGAGATCATCGAGCAGATCAG
CGAGTTCTCCAAGAGAGTGATCCTGGCCGACGCTAATCTGGACAAAGTGCTGTCCGCCTACAACAAGCAC
CGGGATAAGCCCATCAGAGAGCAGGCCGAGAATATCATCCACCTGTTTACCCTGACCAATCTGGGAGCCC
CTGCCGCCTTCAAGTACTTTGACACCACCATCGACCGGAAGAGGTACACCAGCACCAAAGAGGTGCTGGA
CGCCACCCTGATCCACCAGAGCATCACCGGCCTGTACGAGACACGGATCGACCTGTCTCAGCTGGGAGGC
GACAAAAGGCCGGCGGCCACGAAAAAGGCCGGCCAGGCAAAAAAGAAAAAGGGAAGCGGAGCTACTAACT
TCAGCCTGCTGAAGCAGGCTGGAGACGTGGAGGAGAACCCTGGACCTATGGCCAAGCCTTTGTCTCAAGA
AGAATCCACCCTCATTGAAAGAGCAACGGCTACAATCAACAGCATCCCCATCTCTGAAGACTACAGCGTC
GCCAGCGCAGCTCTCTCTAGCGACGGCCGCATCTTCACTGGTGTCAATGTATATCATTTTACTGGGGGAC
CTTGTGCAGAACTCGTGGTGCTGGGCACTGCTGCTGCTGCGGCAGCTGGCAACCTGACTTGTATCGTCGC
GATCGGAAATGAGAACAGGGGCATCTTGAGCCCCTGCGGACGGTGCCGACAGGTGCTTCTCGATCTGCAT
CCTGGGATCAAAGCCATAGTGAAGGACAGTGATGGACAGCCGACGGCAGTTGGGATTCGTGAATTGCTGC
CCTCTGGTTATGTGTGGGAGGGCTAAGAATTCTAACTAGAGCTCGCTGATCAGCCTCGACTGTGCCTTCT
AGTTGCCAGCCATCTGTTGTTTGCCCCTCCCCCGTGCCTTCCTTGACCCTGGAAGGTGCCACTCCCACTG
TCCTTTCCTAATAAAATGAGGAAATTGCATCGCATTGTCTGAGTAGGTGTCATTCTATTCTGGGGGGTGG
GGTGGGGCAGGACAGCAAGGGGGAGGATTGGGAAGAGAATAGCAGGCATGCTGGGGACCTGCAGGAGCTC
GTCGACCCATGGGGGCCCGCCCCAACTGGGGTAACCTTTGAGTTCTCTCAGTTGGGGGTAATCAGCATCA
TGATGCCTGATGCGGTATTTTCTCCTTACGCATCTGTGCGGTATTTCACACCGCATA
[95 nt withheld, positions 8528-8622]
T
[46 nt withheld, positions 8624-8669]
C
[141 nt withheld, positions 8671-8811]
CCTTTGACGTTGGAGTCCACGTTCTTT
[37 nt withheld, positions 8839-8875]
ACTCTATCTCGGGCTATTCTTTTGATTTATAAGGGATTTTGCCGATTTCGGTCTATTGGTTAAAAAATGA
GCTGATTTAACAAAAATTTAACGCGAATTTTAACAAAATATTAACGTTTACAATTTTATGGTGCACTCTC
AGTACAATCTGCTCTGATGCCGCATAGTTAAACCAGCCCCGACACCCGCCAACACCCGCTGACGCGCCCT
GACGGGCTTGTCTGCTCCCGGCATCCGCTTACAGACAAGCTGTGACCGTCTCCGGGAGCTGCATGTGTCA
GAGGTTTTCACCGTCATCACCGAAACGCGCGAGACGAAAGGGCCTCGTGATACGCCTATTTTTATAGGTT
AATGTCATGATAATAATGGTTTCTTAGACGTCAGGTGGCACTTTTCGGGGAAATGTGCGCGGAACCCCTA
TTTGTTTATTTTTCTAAATACATTCAAATATGTATCCGCTCATGAGACAATAACCCTGATAAATGCTTCA
ATAATATTGAAAAAGGAAGAGTATGAGTATTCAACATTTCCGTGTCGCCCTTATTCCCTTTTTTGCGGCA
TTTTGCCTTCCTGTTTTTGCTCACCCAGAAACGCTGGTGAAAGTAAAAGATGCTGAAGATCAGTTGGGTG
CACGAGTGGGTTACATCGAACTGGATCTCAACAGCGGTAAGATCCTTGAGAGTTTTCGCCCCGAAGAACG
TTTTCCAATGATGAGCACTTTTAAAGTTCTGCTATGTGGCGCGGTATTATCCCGTATTGACGCCGGGCAA
GAGCAACTCGGTCGCCGCATACACTATTCTCAGAATGACTTGGTTGAGTACTCACCAGTCACAGAAAAGC
ATCTTACGGATGGCATGACAGTAAGAGAATTATGCAGTGCTGCCATAACCATGAGTGATAACACTGCGGC
CAACTTACTTCTGACAACGATCGGAGGACCGAAGGAGCTAACCGCTTTTTTGCACAACATGGGGGATCAT
GTAACTCGCCTTGATCGTTGGGAACCGGAGCTGAATGAAGCCATACCAAACGACGAGCGTGACACCACGA
TGCCTGTAGCAATGGCAACAACGTTGCGCAAACTATTAACTGGCGAACTACTTACTCTAGCTTCCCGGCA
ACAATTAATAGACTGGATGGAGGCGGATAAAGTTGCAGGACCACTTCTGCGCTCGGCCCTTCCGGCTGGC
TGGTTTATTGCTGATAAATCTGGAGCCGGTGAGCGTGGAAGCCGCGGTATCATTGCAGCACTGGGGCCAG
ATGGTAAGCCCTCCCGTATCGTAGTTATCTACACGACGGGGAGTCAGGCAACTATGGATGAACGAAATAG
ACAGATCGCTGAGATAGGTGCCTCACTGATTAAGCATTGGTAACTGTCAGACCAAGTTTACTCATATATA
CTTTAGATTGATTTAAAACTTCATTTTTAATTTAAAAGGATCTAGGTGAAGATCCTTTTTGATAATCTCA
TGACCAAAATCCCTTAACGTGAGTTTTCGTTCCACTGAGCGTCAGACCCCGTAGAAAAGATCAAAGGATC
TTC
